Addgene plasmid #58460: pCMV-myc-mIFITM3-Y20A
Purpose: Expresses murine IFITM3-Y20A with an N-terminal myc tag in mammalian cells.
Depositing lab: Jacob Yount. Depositing organization: Ohio State University. Publication: Phosphorylation of the antiviral protein interferon-inducible transmembrane protein 3 (IFITM3) dually regulates its endocytosis and ubiquitination. Chesarino NM, McMichael TM, Hach JC, Yount JS. J Biol Chem. 2014 Apr 25;289(17):11986-92. doi: 10.1074/jbc.M114.557694. Epub 2014 Mar 13. PubMed 24627473.
Backbone
  Vector backbone: pCMV-myc
  Backbone manufacturer: clontech
  Backbone size w/o insert (bp): 3800
  Total vector size (bp): 4118
  Vector type: Mammalian Expression
Growth in bacteria
  Bacterial resistance: Ampicillin, 100 μg/mL
  Growth temperature: 37°C
  Growth strain: DH5alpha
  Copy number: High Copy
Gene/Insert
  Gene/Insert name: IFITM3
  Species: M. musculus (mouse)
  Mutation: Tyrosine 20 to alanine
  Entrez Gene: Ifitm3 (a.k.a. 1110004C05Rik, Cd225, Cdw217, DSPA2b, Fgls, IP15, mil-1)
  Promoter: CMV IE
  Tag / fusion protein: myc (N terminal on backbone)
  Cloning method: Restriction Enzyme; 5′ cloning site EcoRI (not destroyed); 3′ cloning site SalI (not destroyed)
  Sequencing primers: 5′ GATCCGGTACTAGAGGAACTGAAAAAC
Terms and licenses: Academic/Nonprofit Terms; Industry Terms: Not Available to Industry
How to cite: pCMV-myc-mIFITM3-Y20A was a gift from Jacob Yount (Addgene plasmid # 58460 ; http://n2t.net/addgene:58460 ; RRID:Addgene_58460)
