[The description below was written by a language model from this plasmid's Addgene catalogue record.]
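Description:
pCMV-myc-mIFITM3-Y20A is a mammalian expression plasmid built on the commercial pCMV-myc backbone, with a recorded total size of about 4.1 kb (backbone roughly 3.8 kb). It is maintained in E. coli as a high-copy plasmid under ampicillin selection. The record lists no mammalian selection marker, so the plasmid appears best suited to transient transfection, although this is not stated explicitly. No feature table is provided, so elements such as the bacterial origin and polyadenylation signal are not itemised here.

The insert is the mouse Ifitm3 coding sequence, which encodes interferon-inducible transmembrane protein 3, an antiviral protein. It was cloned between EcoRI and SalI sites, both of which remain intact. Transcription is driven by the cytomegalovirus immediate-early (CMV IE) promoter, a strong constitutive promoter in most mammalian cell lines. The backbone supplies an N-terminal myc epitope fused in frame to the insert, so the protein can be detected or immunoprecipitated with anti-myc antibodies without needing an IFITM3-specific reagent.

The insert carries a single substitution, tyrosine 20 to alanine, which removes the hydroxyl-bearing side chain at that position and so prevents tyrosine phosphorylation there. The associated publication concerns how phosphorylation of IFITM3 regulates both its endocytosis and its ubiquitination. The construct is therefore suited to use as a non-phosphorylatable point mutant, compared with wild-type protein in studies of IFITM3 trafficking, post-translational modification and function in transfected cells.
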