>Addgene plasmid #58460 | pCMV-myc-mIFITM3-Y20A | addgene partial sequence | sequence record 96128 | EBV-rev 5'-GTGGTTTGTCCAAACTCATC-3'
TGTCTGGATCCCCGCGGCCGCGGTACCTCGAGAGATCTCGGTCGACTTAAGTGTGAAGGTTTTGAGCGTT
AAGAACAATGATGATGACACTAACAATGGTGATAACAACCATCAGGATGCTGAGGACCAAGGTGCTGATG
TTCAGGCACTTAGCAGTGGAGGCGTAGGCCTGGGCTCCAGTCACATCACCCACCATCTTCCGATCCCTAG
ACTTCACGGAGTAGGCATAGGCTATGAAGCCCAGGCAGCAGAAGTTCATGAAGAGTGTATTGAACAGGGA
CCAGACCACATGGTCAGGCACCGACACCTCTCTGGGCATGTTGATCACAGTAGTTCTGACAGAAGCCGAT
CCGTGCGGTGCCCCCATCTCAGCCACCTCATATTCTTCCTTGATTCTTTCGGCGTTTGGGGGCTGTCCTC
CACTGGCAGCGGTGATGAAGGCTTGAGAAGTGTGGTTCATGGGAATTCGGGCCTCCATGGCCATAAGCAG
GTCCTCCTCTGAGATCAGCTTCTGCATTGATGCCATGGTGGGCCCGCGGGTACAATTCCGCAGCTTTTAG
AGCAGAAGTAACACTTCCGTACAGGCCTAGAAGTAAAGGCAACATCCACTGAGGAGCAGTTCTTTGATTT
GCACCACCACCGGATCCGGGACCTGAAATAAAAGACAAAAAGACTAAACTTACCAGTTAACTTTCTGGTT
TTTCAGTTCCTCTAGTACCGGATCCTCTAGAGTCCGGAGGCTGGATCGGTCCCGGTGTCTTCTATGGAGG
TCAAAACAGCGTGGATGGCGTCTCCAGGCGATCTGACGGTTCACTAAACGAGCTCTGCTTATATAGACCT
CCCACCGTACACGCCTACCGCCCATTT
