>Addgene plasmid #58460 | pCMV-myc-mIFITM3-Y20A | addgene partial sequence | sequence record 96133 | pcDL-F 5'-GTTGCCTTTACTTCTAGGCCT-3'
CCCACCATGGCATCAATGCAGAAGCTGATCTCAGAGGAGGACCTGCTTATGGCCATGGAGGCCCGAATTC
CCATGAACCACACTTCTCAAGCCTTCATCACCGCTGCCAGTGGAGGACAGCCCCCAAACGCCGAAAGAAT
CAAGGAAGAATATGAGGTGGCTGAGATGGGGGCACCGCACGGATCGGCTTCTGTCAGAACTACTGTGATC
AACATGCCCAGAGAGGTGTCGGTGCCTGACCATGTGGTCTGGTCCCTGTTCAATACACTCTTCATGAACT
TCTGCTGCCTGGGCTTCATAGCCTATGCCTACTCCGTGAAGTCTAGGGATCGGAAGATGGTGGGTGATGT
GACTGGAGCCCAGGCCTACGCCTCCACTGCTAAGTGCCTGAACATCAGCACCTTGGTCCTCAGCATCCTG
ATGGTTGTTATCACCATTGTTAGTGTCATCATCATTGTTCTTAACGCTCAAAACCTTCACACTTAAGTCG
ACCGAGATCTCTCGAGGTACCGCGGCCGCGGGGATCCAGACATGATAAGATACATTGATGAGTTTGGACA
AACCACAACTAGAATGCAGTGAAAAAAATGCTTTATTTGTGAAATTTGTGATGCTATTGCTTTATTTGTA
ACCATTATAAGCTGCAATAAACAAGTTAACAACAACAATTGCATTCATTTTATGTTTCAGGTTCAGGG
